Addgene plasmid #208348: pLCV2-CDK13(hU6-sg2-mU6-sg3)-Blast
Purpose: pLentiCRISPRv2-Blast backbone with two separate sgRNAs against CDK13
Depositing lab: Peter S Nelson. Depositing organization: Fred Hutchinson Cancer Center. Publication: Molecular consequences of acute versus chronic CDK12 loss in prostate carcinoma nominates distinct therapeutic strategies. Frank S, Persse T, Coleman I, Bankhead III A, Li D, De-Sarkar N, Wilson D, Rudoy D, Vashisth M, Galipeau P, Yang M, Hanratty B, Dumpit R, Morrissey C, Corey E, Montgomery RB, Haffner MC, Pritchard CC, Vasioukhin V, Ha G, Nelson PS. eLife 2025 10.7554/eLife.100081.2.
Backbone
  Vector backbone: lentiCRISPR v2-Blast
  Backbone manufacturer: Plasmid #83480
  Backbone size w/o insert (bp): 14684
  Total vector size (bp): 13280
  Modifications to backbone: Cloned in two sgRNAs, one with a hU6 promoter and one with a mU6 promoter.
  Vector type: Lentiviral, CRISPR
  Selectable markers: Blasticidin
Growth in bacteria
  Bacterial resistance: Ampicillin, 100 μg/mL
  Growth temperature: 37°C
  Growth strain: NEB Stable
  Copy number: Unknown
Gene/Insert
  Gene/Insert name: cyclin dependent kinase 13
  gRNA/shRNA sequence: ACGACAGCCCGGTGTCCCAC; AGTTGGAGGAACGCCGCAAG
  Species: H. sapiens (human)
  Entrez Gene: CDK13 (a.k.a. CDC2L, CDC2L5, CHDFIDD, CHED, hCDK13)
  Promoter: hU6, mU6
  Cloning method: Unknown
  Sequencing primers: 5′ gagggcctatttcccatgatt; 3′ ctgtgttctggcggcaa
Terms and licenses: Academic/Nonprofit Terms; Industry Terms: Not Available to Industry
Depositor comments: 8.4kb LTR-to-LTR
How to cite: pLCV2-CDK13(hU6-sg2-mU6-sg3)-Blast was a gift from Peter S Nelson (Addgene plasmid # 208348 ; http://n2t.net/addgene:208348 ; RRID:Addgene_208348)
