[The description below was written by a language model from this plasmid's Addgene catalogue record and pLannotate feature annotations shown in this document.]
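Description:
pLCV2-CDK13(hU6-sg2-mU6-sg3)-Blast is an all-in-one lentiviral CRISPR plasmid built on the lentiCRISPR v2-Blast backbone and designed to disrupt human CDK13 (cyclin dependent kinase 13) with two guides at once. It is propagated in E. coli through a high-copy ColE1/pUC-type origin with ampicillin selection (AmpR), and it also carries an f1 origin. Outside the viral region, the backbone retains an SV40/EM7-driven bleomycin/Zeocin resistance cassette, although the catalogue lists only blasticidin as the selectable marker for transduced cells.

The transfer region is a third-generation, self-inactivating HIV-1 design. A CMV enhancer/promoter fused to a truncated 5' LTR drives genomic RNA production in packaging cells. It is followed by the Ψ packaging signal, a gag fragment, the RRE for Rev-dependent export, the cPPT/CTS, and a ΔU3 3' LTR with a downstream bGH polyadenylation signal. The depositor notes an LTR-to-LTR length of about 8.4 kb.

Within this region sit two tandem RNA polymerase III cassettes. A human U6 promoter drives one CDK13 guide and a mouse U6 promoter drives the second, each fused to an S. pyogenes gRNA scaffold. Using two different U6 promoters reduces sequence repetition between the cassettes.

Downstream, an EF-1α core promoter drives S. pyogenes Cas9, followed by the blasticidin S deaminase gene. The link between these two coding regions is not annotated in the feature table. A WPRE then enhances transcript expression. Stably transduced cells therefore express Cas9 and both guides, which raises the chance of CDK13 knockout. The associated publication concerns CDK12 loss in prostate carcinoma.
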