Features (pLannotate 1.2.2; 37 found; start..end, strand, type, name):
    217..397     +  LTR            5' LTR (truncated): truncated 5' long terminal repeat (LTR) from HIV-1
    444..569     +  misc_feature   HIV-1 Ψ: packaging signal of human immunodeficiency virus type 1
    553..916     +  CDS            HIV-1 gag (fragment): gag protein from human immunodeficiency virus 1; gag
   1062..1295    +  misc_feature   RRE: The Rev response element (RRE) of HIV-1 allows for Rev-dependent mRNA export from the nucleus to the cytoplasm.
   1672..1772    +  CDS            Rev (fragment): human immunodeficiency virus 1 (HIV-1) Rev protein; rev; enhances nuclear export of unspliced and incompletely spliced viral mRNAs
   1822..1939    +  misc_feature   cPPT/CTS: central polypurine tract and central termination sequence of HIV-1
   1990..2230    +  promoter       U6 promoter: RNA polymerase III promoter for human U6 snRNA
   2260..2335    +  misc_RNA       gRNA scaffold: guide RNA scaffold for the Streptococcus pyogenes CRISPR/Cas9 system
   2343..2361    -  promoter       T7 promoter: promoter for bacteriophage T7 RNA polymerase
   2369..2388    +  CDS            lacZα (fragment): LacZα fragment of β-galactosidase; lacZ fragment
   2389..2702    +  promoter       U6 promoter: RNA polymerase III promoter for mouse U6 snRNA (Das et al., 1988)
   2725..2800    +  misc_RNA       gRNA scaffold: guide RNA scaffold for the Streptococcus pyogenes CRISPR/Cas9 system
   2818..2836    +  CDS            small t antigen (fragment): SV40 (simian virus 40) small t antigen
   2862..3073    +  promoter       EF-1α core promoter: core promoter for human elongation factor EF-1α
   3098..7201    +  CDS            Cas9: Cas9 (Csn1) endonuclease from the Streptococcus pyogenes Type II CRISPR/Cas system generates RNA-guided double strand breaks in DNA
   7340..7738    +  CDS            BSD: blasticidin S deaminase; Aspergillus terreus BSD; confers resistance to blasticidin
   7754..8342    +  misc_feature   WPRE: woodchuck hepatitis virus posttranscriptional regulatory element
   8393..8412    +  misc_feature   cPPT/CTS (fragment): central polypurine tract and central termination sequence of HIV-1
   8414..8647    +  LTR            3' LTR (ΔU3): self-inactivating 3' long terminal repeat (LTR) from HIV-1
   8679..8903    +  polyA_signal   bGH poly(A) signal: bovine growth hormone polyadenylation signal
   8907..8928    +  promoter       SV40 promoter (fragment): SV40 enhancer and early promoter
   8949..9377    +  rep_origin     f1 ori (sequence partly withheld): f1 bacteriophage origin of replication; arrow indicates direction of (+) strand synthesis
   9391..9720    +  promoter       SV40 promoter: SV40 enhancer and early promoter
   9768..9815    +  promoter       EM7 promoter: synthetic bacterial promoter&nbsp
   9834..10208   +  CDS            BleoR: antibiotic-binding protein; Sh ble from Streptoalloteichus hindustanus; confers resistance to bleomycin, phleomycin, and Zeocin™
  10218..10343   +  CDS            ble (fragment): BLE_KLEPN - Experimental evidence at protein level: Swiss-Prot protein existence level 1. Binding protein with a strong affinity to the bleomycin family of antibiotics. Binds to CL990; an antimitotic-antibiotic compound. From Klebsiella pneumoniae.
  10338..10459   +  polyA_signal   SV40 poly(A) signal: SV40 polyadenylation signal
  10530..10552   -  protein_bind   lac operator (fragment): The lac repressor binds to the lac operator to inhibit transcription in E. coli. This inhibition can be relieved by adding lactose or isopropyl-β-D-thiogalactopyranoside (IPTG). lac repressor encoded by lacI
  10556..10586   -  promoter       lac promoter: promoter for the E. coli lac operon
  10601..10622   -  protein_bind   CAP binding site: CAP binding activates transcription in the presence of cAMP. E. coli catabolite activator protein
  10635..10727   -  CDS            lacI (fragment): lac repressor; lacI; The lac repressor binds to the lac operator to inhibit transcription in E. coli. This inhibition can be relieved by adding lactose or isopropyl-β-D-thiogalactopyranoside (IPTG).
  10910..11498   -  rep_origin     ori: high-copy-number ColE1/pMB1/pBR322/pUC origin of replication
  11669..12529   -  CDS            AmpR: β-lactamase; bla; confers resistance to ampicillin, carbenicillin, and related antibiotics
  12530..12634   -  promoter       AmpR promoter: bla
  12693..12745   -  misc_feature   bom (fragment): basis of mobility region from pBR322
  12900..13279   +  enhancer       CMV enhancer: human cytomegalovirus immediate early enhancer
  13280..199     +  promoter       CMV promoter (across the origin): human cytomegalovirus (CMV) immediate early promoter
>Addgene plasmid #208348 | pLCV2-CDK13(hU6-sg2-mU6-sg3)-Blast | addgene full sequence | sequence record 416747 | Addgene NGS Result
TGATGCGGTTTTGGCAGTACATCAATGGGCGTGGATAGCGGTTTGACTCACGGGGATTTCCAAGTCTCCA
CCCCATTGACGTCAATGGGAGTTTGTTTTGGCACCAAAATCAACGGGACTTTCCAAAATGTCGTAACAAC
TCCGCCCCATTGACGCAAATGGGCGGTAGGCGTGTACGGTGGGAGGTCTATATAAGCAGCGCGTTTTGCC
TGTACTGGGTCTCTCTGGTTAGACCAGATCTGAGCCTGGGAGCTCTCTGGCTAACTAGGGAACCCACTGC
TTAAGCCTCAATAAAGCTTGCCTTGAGTGCTTCAAGTAGTGTGTGCCCGTCTGTTGTGTGACTCTGGTAA
CTAGAGATCCCTCAGACCCTTTTAGTCAGTGTGGAAAATCTCTAGCAGTGGCGCCCGAACAGGGACTTGA
AAGCGAAAGGGAAACCAGAGGAGCTCTCTCGACGCAGGACTCGGCTTGCTGAAGCGCGCACGGCAAGAGG
CGAGGGGCGGCGACTGGTGAGTACGCCAAAAATTTTGACTAGCGGAGGCTAGAAGGAGAGAGATGGGTGC
GAGAGCGTCAGTATTAAGCGGGGGAGAATTAGATCGCGATGGGAAAAAATTCGGTTAAGGCCAGGGGGAA
AGAAAAAATATAAATTAAAACATATAGTATGGGCAAGCAGGGAGCTAGAACGATTCGCAGTTAATCCTGG
CCTGTTAGAAACATCAGAAGGCTGTAGACAAATACTGGGACAGCTACAACCATCCCTTCAGACAGGATCA
GAAGAACTTAGATCATTATATAATACAGTAGCAACCCTCTATTGTGTGCATCAAAGGATAGAGATAAAAG
ACACCAAGGAAGCTTTAGACAAGATAGAGGAAGAGCAAAACAAAAGTAAGACCACCGCACAGCAAGCGGC
CGCTGATCTTCAGACCTGGAGGAGGAGATATGAGGGACAATTGGAGAAGTGAATTATATAAATATAAAGT
AGTAAAAATTGAACCATTAGGAGTAGCACCCACCAAGGCAAAGAGAAGAGTGGTGCAGAGAGAAAAAAGA
GCAGTGGGAATAGGAGCTTTGTTCCTTGGGTTCTTGGGAGCAGCAGGAAGCACTATGGGCGCAGCGTCAA
TGACGCTGACGGTACAGGCCAGACAATTATTGTCTGGTATAGTGCAGCAGCAGAACAATTTGCTGAGGGC
TATTGAGGCGCAACAGCATCTGTTGCAACTCACAGTCTGGGGCATCAAGCAGCTCCAGGCAAGAATCCTG
GCTGTGGAAAGATACCTAAAGGATCAACAGCTCCTGGGGATTTGGGGTTGCTCTGGAAAACTCATTTGCA
CCACTGCTGTGCCTTGGAATGCTAGTTGGAGTAATAAATCTCTGGAACAGATTTGGAATCACACGACCTG
GATGGAGTGGGACAGAGAAATTAACAATTACACAAGCTTAATACACTCCTTAATTGAAGAATCGCAAAAC
CAGCAAGAAAAGAATGAACAAGAATTATTGGAATTAGATAAATGGGCAAGTTTGTGGAATTGGTTTAACA
TAACAAATTGGCTGTGGTATATAAAATTATTCATAATGATAGTAGGAGGCTTGGTAGGTTTAAGAATAGT
TTTTGCTGTACTTTCTATAGTGAATAGAGTTAGGCAGGGATATTCACCATTATCGTTTCAGACCCACCTC
CCAACCCCGAGGGGACCCGACAGGCCCGAAGGAATAGAAGAAGAAGGTGGAGAGAGAGACAGAGACAGAT
CCATTCGATTAGTGAACGGATCGGCACTGCGTGCGCCAATTCTGCAGACAAATGGCAGTATTCATCCACA
ATTTTAAAAGAAAAGGGGGGATTGGGGGGTACAGTGCAGGGGAAAGAATAGTAGACATAATAGCAACAGA
CATACAAACTAAAGAATTACAAAAACAAATTACAAAAATTCAAAATTTTCGGGTTTATTACAGGGACAGC
AGAGATCCAGTTTGGTTAATTAAGGTACCGAGGGCCTATTTCCCATGATTCCTTCATATTTGCATATACG
ATACAAGGCTGTTAGAGAGATAATTAGAATTAATTTGACTGTAAACACAAAGATATTAGTACAAAATACG
TGACGTAGAAAGTAATAATTTCTTGGGTAGTTTGCAGTTTTAAAATTATGTTTTAAAATGGACTATCATA
TGCTTACCGTAACTTGAAAGTATTTCGATTTCTTGGCTTTATATATCTTGTGGAAAGGACGAAACACCGA
CGACAGCCCGGTGTCCCACGTTTTAGAGCTAGAAATAGCAAGTTAAAATAAGGCTAGTCCGTTATCAACT
TGAAAAAGTGGCACCGAGTCGGTGCTTTTTTCCCTATAGTGAGTCGTATTACGCGCGCTCACTGGCCGTC
GTTTTACAGATCCGACGCCGCCATCTCTAGGCCCGCGCCGGCCCCCTCGCACAGACTTGTGGGAGAAGCT
CGGCTACTCCCCTGCCCCGGTTAATTTGCATATAATATTTCCTAGTAACTATAGAGGCTTAATGTGCGAT
AAAAGACAGATAATCTGTTCTTTTTAATACTAGCTACATTTTACATGATAGGCTTGGATTTCTATAAGAG
ATACAAATACTAAATTATTATTTTAAAAAACAGCACAAAAGGAAACTCACCCTAACTGTAAAGTAATTGT
GTGTTTTGAGACTATAAATATCCCTTGGAGAAAAGCCTTGTTTGAGTTGGAGGAACGCCGCAAGGTTTTA
GAGCTAGAAATAGCAAGTTAAAATAAGGCTAGTCCGTTATCAACTTGAAAAAGTGGCACCGAGTCGGTGC
TTTTTTGAATTCGCTAGCTAGGTCTTGAAAGGAGTGGGAATTGGCTCCGGTGCCCGTCAGTGGGCAGAGC
GCACATCGCCCACAGTCCCCGAGAAGTTGGGGGGAGGGGTCGGCAATTGATCCGGTGCCTAGAGAAGGTG
GCGCGGGGTAAACTGGGAAAGTGATGTCGTGTACTGGCTCCGCCTTTTTCCCGAGGGTGGGGGAGAACCG
TATATAAGTGCAGTAGTCGCCGTGAACGTTCTTTTTCGCAACGGGTTTGCCGCCAGAACACAGGACCGGT
TCTAGAGCGCTGCCACCATGGACAAGAAGTACAGCATCGGCCTGGACATCGGCACCAACTCTGTGGGCTG
GGCCGTGATCACCGACGAGTACAAGGTGCCCAGCAAGAAATTCAAGGTGCTGGGCAACACCGACCGGCAC
AGCATCAAGAAGAACCTGATCGGAGCCCTGCTGTTCGACAGCGGCGAAACAGCCGAGGCCACCCGGCTGA
AGAGAACCGCCAGAAGAAGATACACCAGACGGAAGAACCGGATCTGCTATCTGCAAGAGATCTTCAGCAA
CGAGATGGCCAAGGTGGACGACAGCTTCTTCCACAGACTGGAAGAGTCCTTCCTGGTGGAAGAGGATAAG
AAGCACGAGCGGCACCCCATCTTCGGCAACATCGTGGACGAGGTGGCCTACCACGAGAAGTACCCCACCA
TCTACCACCTGAGAAAGAAACTGGTGGACAGCACCGACAAGGCCGACCTGCGGCTGATCTATCTGGCCCT
GGCCCACATGATCAAGTTCCGGGGCCACTTCCTGATCGAGGGCGACCTGAACCCCGACAACAGCGACGTG
GACAAGCTGTTCATCCAGCTGGTGCAGACCTACAACCAGCTGTTCGAGGAAAACCCCATCAACGCCAGCG
GCGTGGACGCCAAGGCCATCCTGTCTGCCAGACTGAGCAAGAGCAGACGGCTGGAAAATCTGATCGCCCA
GCTGCCCGGCGAGAAGAAGAATGGCCTGTTCGGAAACCTGATTGCCCTGAGCCTGGGCCTGACCCCCAAC
TTCAAGAGCAACTTCGACCTGGCCGAGGATGCCAAACTGCAGCTGAGCAAGGACACCTACGACGACGACC
TGGACAACCTGCTGGCCCAGATCGGCGACCAGTACGCCGACCTGTTTCTGGCCGCCAAGAACCTGTCCGA
CGCCATCCTGCTGAGCGACATCCTGAGAGTGAACACCGAGATCACCAAGGCCCCCCTGAGCGCCTCTATG
ATCAAGAGATACGACGAGCACCACCAGGACCTGACCCTGCTGAAAGCTCTCGTGCGGCAGCAGCTGCCTG
AGAAGTACAAAGAGATTTTCTTCGACCAGAGCAAGAACGGCTACGCCGGCTACATTGACGGCGGAGCCAG
CCAGGAAGAGTTCTACAAGTTCATCAAGCCCATCCTGGAAAAGATGGACGGCACCGAGGAACTGCTCGTG
AAGCTGAACAGAGAGGACCTGCTGCGGAAGCAGCGGACCTTCGACAACGGCAGCATCCCCCACCAGATCC
ACCTGGGAGAGCTGCACGCCATTCTGCGGCGGCAGGAAGATTTTTACCCATTCCTGAAGGACAACCGGGA
AAAGATCGAGAAGATCCTGACCTTCCGCATCCCCTACTACGTGGGCCCTCTGGCCAGGGGAAACAGCAGA
TTCGCCTGGATGACCAGAAAGAGCGAGGAAACCATCACCCCCTGGAACTTCGAGGAAGTGGTGGACAAGG
GCGCTTCCGCCCAGAGCTTCATCGAGCGGATGACCAACTTCGATAAGAACCTGCCCAACGAGAAGGTGCT
GCCCAAGCACAGCCTGCTGTACGAGTACTTCACCGTGTATAACGAGCTGACCAAAGTGAAATACGTGACC
GAGGGAATGAGAAAGCCCGCCTTCCTGAGCGGCGAGCAGAAAAAGGCCATCGTGGACCTGCTGTTCAAGA
CCAACCGGAAAGTGACCGTGAAGCAGCTGAAAGAGGACTACTTCAAGAAAATCGAGTGCTTCGACTCCGT
GGAAATCTCCGGCGTGGAAGATCGGTTCAACGCCTCCCTGGGCACATACCACGATCTGCTGAAAATTATC
AAGGACAAGGACTTCCTGGACAATGAGGAAAACGAGGACATTCTGGAAGATATCGTGCTGACCCTGACAC
TGTTTGAGGACAGAGAGATGATCGAGGAACGGCTGAAAACCTATGCCCACCTGTTCGACGACAAAGTGAT
GAAGCAGCTGAAGCGGCGGAGATACACCGGCTGGGGCAGGCTGAGCCGGAAGCTGATCAACGGCATCCGG
GACAAGCAGTCCGGCAAGACAATCCTGGATTTCCTGAAGTCCGACGGCTTCGCCAACAGAAACTTCATGC
AGCTGATCCACGACGACAGCCTGACCTTTAAAGAGGACATCCAGAAAGCCCAGGTGTCCGGCCAGGGCGA
TAGCCTGCACGAGCACATTGCCAATCTGGCCGGCAGCCCCGCCATTAAGAAGGGCATCCTGCAGACAGTG
AAGGTGGTGGACGAGCTCGTGAAAGTGATGGGCCGGCACAAGCCCGAGAACATCGTGATCGAAATGGCCA
GAGAGAACCAGACCACCCAGAAGGGACAGAAGAACAGCCGCGAGAGAATGAAGCGGATCGAAGAGGGCAT
CAAAGAGCTGGGCAGCCAGATCCTGAAAGAACACCCCGTGGAAAACACCCAGCTGCAGAACGAGAAGCTG
TACCTGTACTACCTGCAGAATGGGCGGGATATGTACGTGGACCAGGAACTGGACATCAACCGGCTGTCCG
ACTACGATGTGGACCATATCGTGCCTCAGAGCTTTCTGAAGGACGACTCCATCGACAACAAGGTGCTGAC
CAGAAGCGACAAGAACCGGGGCAAGAGCGACAACGTGCCCTCCGAAGAGGTCGTGAAGAAGATGAAGAAC
TACTGGCGGCAGCTGCTGAACGCCAAGCTGATTACCCAGAGAAAGTTCGACAATCTGACCAAGGCCGAGA
GAGGCGGCCTGAGCGAACTGGATAAGGCCGGCTTCATCAAGAGACAGCTGGTGGAAACCCGGCAGATCAC
AAAGCACGTGGCACAGATCCTGGACTCCCGGATGAACACTAAGTACGACGAGAATGACAAGCTGATCCGG
GAAGTGAAAGTGATCACCCTGAAGTCCAAGCTGGTGTCCGATTTCCGGAAGGATTTCCAGTTTTACAAAG
TGCGCGAGATCAACAACTACCACCACGCCCACGACGCCTACCTGAACGCCGTCGTGGGAACCGCCCTGAT
CAAAAAGTACCCTAAGCTGGAAAGCGAGTTCGTGTACGGCGACTACAAGGTGTACGACGTGCGGAAGATG
ATCGCCAAGAGCGAGCAGGAAATCGGCAAGGCTACCGCCAAGTACTTCTTCTACAGCAACATCATGAACT
TTTTCAAGACCGAGATTACCCTGGCCAACGGCGAGATCCGGAAGCGGCCTCTGATCGAGACAAACGGCGA
AACCGGGGAGATCGTGTGGGATAAGGGCCGGGATTTTGCCACCGTGCGGAAAGTGCTGAGCATGCCCCAA
GTGAATATCGTGAAAAAGACCGAGGTGCAGACAGGCGGCTTCAGCAAAGAGTCTATCCTGCCCAAGAGGA
ACAGCGATAAGCTGATCGCCAGAAAGAAGGACTGGGACCCTAAGAAGTACGGCGGCTTCGACAGCCCCAC
CGTGGCCTATTCTGTGCTGGTGGTGGCCAAAGTGGAAAAGGGCAAGTCCAAGAAACTGAAGAGTGTGAAA
GAGCTGCTGGGGATCACCATCATGGAAAGAAGCAGCTTCGAGAAGAATCCCATCGACTTTCTGGAAGCCA
AGGGCTACAAAGAAGTGAAAAAGGACCTGATCATCAAGCTGCCTAAGTACTCCCTGTTCGAGCTGGAAAA
CGGCCGGAAGAGAATGCTGGCCTCTGCCGGCGAACTGCAGAAGGGAAACGAACTGGCCCTGCCCTCCAAA
TATGTGAACTTCCTGTACCTGGCCAGCCACTATGAGAAGCTGAAGGGCTCCCCCGAGGATAATGAGCAGA
AACAGCTGTTTGTGGAACAGCACAAGCACTACCTGGACGAGATCATCGAGCAGATCAGCGAGTTCTCCAA
GAGAGTGATCCTGGCCGACGCTAATCTGGACAAAGTGCTGTCCGCCTACAACAAGCACCGGGATAAGCCC
ATCAGAGAGCAGGCCGAGAATATCATCCACCTGTTTACCCTGACCAATCTGGGAGCCCCTGCCGCCTTCA
AGTACTTTGACACCACCATCGACCGGAAGAGGTACACCAGCACCAAAGAGGTGCTGGACGCCACCCTGAT
CCACCAGAGCATCACCGGCCTGTACGAGACACGGATCGACCTGTCTCAGCTGGGAGGCGACAAGCGACCT
GCCGCCACAAAGAAGGCTGGACAGGCTAAGAAGAAGAAAGATTACAAAGACGATGACGATAAGGGATCCG
GCGCAACAAACTTCTCTCTGCTGAAACAAGCCGGAGATGTCGAAGAGAATCCTGGACCGATGGCCAAGCC
TTTGTCTCAAGAAGAATCCACCCTCATTGAAAGAGCAACGGCTACAATCAACAGCATCCCCATCTCTGAA
GACTACAGCGTCGCCAGCGCAGCTCTCTCTAGCGACGGCCGCATCTTCACTGGTGTCAATGTATATCATT
TTACTGGGGGACCTTGTGCAGAACTCGTGGTGCTGGGCACTGCTGCTGCTGCGGCAGCTGGCAACCTGAC
TTGTATCGTCGCGATCGGAAATGAGAACAGGGGCATCTTGAGCCCCTGCGGACGGTGCCGACAGGTGCTT
CTCGATCTGCATCCTGGGATCAAAGCCATAGTGAAGGACAGTGATGGACAGCCGACGGCAGTTGGGATTC
GTGAATTGCTGCCCTCTGGTTATGTGTGGGAGGGCTAAACGCGTTAAGTCGACAATCAACCTCTGGATTA
CAAAATTTGTGAAAGATTGACTGGTATTCTTAACTATGTTGCTCCTTTTACGCTATGTGGATACGCTGCT
TTAATGCCTTTGTATCATGCTATTGCTTCCCGTATGGCTTTCATTTTCTCCTCCTTGTATAAATCCTGGT
TGCTGTCTCTTTATGAGGAGTTGTGGCCCGTTGTCAGGCAACGTGGCGTGGTGTGCACTGTGTTTGCTGA
CGCAACCCCCACTGGTTGGGGCATTGCCACCACCTGTCAGCTCCTTTCCGGGACTTTCGCTTTCCCCCTC
CCTATTGCCACGGCGGAACTCATCGCCGCCTGCCTTGCCCGCTGCTGGACAGGGGCTCGGCTGTTGGGCA
CTGACAATTCCGTGGTGTTGTCGGGGAAATCATCGTCCTTTCCTTGGCTGCTCGCCTGTGTTGCCACCTG
GATTCTGCGCGGGACGTCCTTCTGCTACGTCCCTTCGGCCCTCAATCCAGCGGACCTTCCTTCCCGCGGC
CTGCTGCCGGCTCTGCGGCCTCTTCCGCGTCTTCGCCTTCGCCCTCAGACGAGTCGGATCTCCCTTTGGG
CCGCCTCCCCGCGTCGACTTTAAGACCAATGACTTACAAGGCAGCTGTAGATCTTAGCCACTTTTTAAAA
GAAAAGGGGGGACTGGAAGGGCTAATTCACTCCCAACGAAGACAAGATCTGCTTTTTGCTTGTACTGGGT
CTCTCTGGTTAGACCAGATCTGAGCCTGGGAGCTCTCTGGCTAACTAGGGAACCCACTGCTTAAGCCTCA
ATAAAGCTTGCCTTGAGTGCTTCAAGTAGTGTGTGCCCGTCTGTTGTGTGACTCTGGTAACTAGAGATCC
CTCAGACCCTTTTAGTCAGTGTGGAAAATCTCTAGCAGGGCCCGTTTAAACCCGCTGATCAGCCTCGACT
GTGCCTTCTAGTTGCCAGCCATCTGTTGTTTGCCCCTCCCCCGTGCCTTCCTTGACCCTGGAAGGTGCCA
CTCCCACTGTCCTTTCCTAATAAAATGAGGAAATTGCATCGCATTGTCTGAGTAGGTGTCATTCTATTCT
GGGGGGTGGGGTGGGGCAGGACAGCAAGGGGGAGGATTGGGAAGACAATAGCAGGCATGCTGGGGATGCG
GTGGGCTCTATGGCTTCTGAGGCGGAAAGAACCAGCTGGGGCTCTAGGGGGTATCCCC
[124 nt withheld, positions 8949-9072]
C
[91 nt withheld, positions 9074-9164]
A
[49 nt withheld, positions 9166-9214]
CCTTTGACGTTGGAGTCCACGTTCTTT
[37 nt withheld, positions 9242-9278]
ACCCTATCTCGGTCTATTCTTTTGATTTATAAGGGATTTTGCCGATTTCGGCCTATTGGTTAAAAAATGA
GCTGATTTAACAAAAATTTAACGCGAATTAATTCTGTGGAATGTGTGTCAGTTAGGGTGTGGAAAGTCCC
CAGGCTCCCCAGCAGGCAGAAGTATGCAAAGCATGCATCTCAATTAGTCAGCAACCAGGTGTGGAAAGTC
CCCAGGCTCCCCAGCAGGCAGAAGTATGCAAAGCATGCATCTCAATTAGTCAGCAACCATAGTCCCGCCC
CTAACTCCGCCCATCCCGCCCCTAACTCCGCCCAGTTCCGCCCATTCTCCGCCCCATGGCTGACTAATTT
TTTTTATTTATGCAGAGGCCGAGGCCGCCTCTGCCTCTGAGCTATTCCAGAAGTAGTGAGGAGGCTTTTT
TGGAGGCCTAGGCTTTTGCAAAAAGCTCCCGGGAGCTTGTATATCCATTTTCGGATCTGATCAGCACGTG
TTGACAATTAATCATCGGCATAGTATATCGGCATAGTATAATACGACAAGGTGAGGAACTAAACCATGGC
CAAGTTGACCAGTGCCGTTCCGGTGCTCACCGCGCGCGACGTCGCCGGAGCGGTCGAGTTCTGGACCGAC
CGGCTCGGGTTCTCCCGGGACTTCGTGGAGGACGACTTCGCCGGTGTGGTCCGGGACGACGTGACCCTGT
TCATCAGCGCGGTCCAGGACCAGGTGGTGCCGGACAACACCCTGGCCTGGGTGTGGGTGCGCGGCCTGGA
CGAGCTGTACGCCGAGTGGTCGGAGGTCGTGTCCACGAACTTCCGGGACGCCTCCGGGCCGGCCATGACC
GAGATCGGCGAGCAGCCGTGGGGGCGGGAGTTCGCCCTGCGCGACCCGGCCGGCAACTGCGTGCACTTCG
TGGCCGAGGAGCAGGACTGACACGTGCTACGAGATTTCGATTCCACCGCCGCCTTCTATGAAAGGTTGGG
CTTCGGAATCGTTTTCCGGGACGCCGGCTGGATGATCCTCCAGCGCGGGGATCTCATGCTGGAGTTCTTC
GCCCACCCCAACTTGTTTATTGCAGCTTATAATGGTTACAAATAAAGCAATAGCATCACAAATTTCACAA
ATAAAGCATTTTTTTCACTGCATTCTAGTTGTGGTTTGTCCAAACTCATCAATGTATCTTATCATGTCTG
TATACCGTCGACCTCTAGCTAGAGCTTGGCGTAATCATGGTCATAGCTGTTTCCTGTGTGAAATTGTTAT
CCGCTCACAATTCCACACAACATACGAGCCGGAAGCATAAAGTGTAAAGCCTGGGGTGCCTAATGAGTGA
GCTAACTCACATTAATTGCGTTGCGCTCACTGCCCGCTTTCCAGTCGGGAAACCTGTCGTGCCAGCTGCA
TTAATGAATCGGCCAACGCGCGGGGAGAGGCGGTTTGCGTATTGGGCGCTCTTCCGCTTCCTCGCTCACT
GACTCGCTGCGCTCGGTCGTTCGGCTGCGGCGAGCGGTATCAGCTCACTCAAAGGCGGTAATACGGTTAT
CCACAGAATCAGGGGATAACGCAGGAAAGAACATGTGAGCAAAAGGCCAGCAAAAGGCCAGGAACCGTAA
AAAGGCCGCGTTGCTGGCGTTTTTCCATAGGCTCCGCCCCCCTGACGAGCATCACAAAAATCGACGCTCA
AGTCAGAGGTGGCGAAACCCGACAGGACTATAAAGATACCAGGCGTTTCCCCCTGGAAGCTCCCTCGTGC
GCTCTCCTGTTCCGACCCTGCCGCTTACCGGATACCTGTCCGCCTTTCTCCCTTCGGGAAGCGTGGCGCT
TTCTCATAGCTCACGCTGTAGGTATCTCAGTTCGGTGTAGGTCGTTCGCTCCAAGCTGGGCTGTGTGCAC
GAACCCCCCGTTCAGCCCGACCGCTGCGCCTTATCCGGTAACTATCGTCTTGAGTCCAACCCGGTAAGAC
ACGACTTATCGCCACTGGCAGCAGCCACTGGTAACAGGATTAGCAGAGCGAGGTATGTAGGCGGTGCTAC
AGAGTTCTTGAAGTGGTGGCCTAACTACGGCTACACTAGAAGAACAGTATTTGGTATCTGCGCTCTGCTG
AAGCCAGTTACCTTCGGAAAAAGAGTTGGTAGCTCTTGATCCGGCAAACAAACCACCGCTGGTAGCGGTG
GTTTTTTTGTTTGCAAGCAGCAGATTACGCGCAGAAAAAAAGGATCTCAAGAAGATCCTTTGATCTTTTC
TACGGGGTCTGACGCTCAGTGGAACGAAAACTCACGTTAAGGGATTTTGGTCATGAGATTATCAAAAAGG
ATCTTCACCTAGATCCTTTTAAATTAAAAATGAAGTTTTAAATCAATCTAAAGTATATATGAGTAAACTT
GGTCTGACAGTTACCAATGCTTAATCAGTGAGGCACCTATCTCAGCGATCTGTCTATTTCGTTCATCCAT
AGTTGCCTGACTCCCCGTCGTGTAGATAACTACGATACGGGAGGGCTTACCATCTGGCCCCAGTGCTGCA
ATGATACCGCGAGACCCACGCTCACCGGCTCCAGATTTATCAGCAATAAACCAGCCAGCCGGAAGGGCCG
AGCGCAGAAGTGGTCCTGCAACTTTATCCGCCTCCATCCAGTCTATTAATTGTTGCCGGGAAGCTAGAGT
AAGTAGTTCGCCAGTTAATAGTTTGCGCAACGTTGTTGCCATTGCTACAGGCATCGTGGTGTCACGCTCG
TCGTTTGGTATGGCTTCATTCAGCTCCGGTTCCCAACGATCAAGGCGAGTTACATGATCCCCCATGTTGT
GCAAAAAAGCGGTTAGCTCCTTCGGTCCTCCGATCGTTGTCAGAAGTAAGTTGGCCGCAGTGTTATCACT
CATGGTTATGGCAGCACTGCATAATTCTCTTACTGTCATGCCATCCGTAAGATGCTTTTCTGTGACTGGT
GAGTACTCAACCAAGTCATTCTGAGAATAGTGTATGCGGCGACCGAGTTGCTCTTGCCCGGCGTCAATAC
GGGATAATACCGCGCCACATAGCAGAACTTTAAAAGTGCTCATCATTGGAAAACGTTCTTCGGGGCGAAA
ACTCTCAAGGATCTTACCGCTGTTGAGATCCAGTTCGATGTAACCCACTCGTGCACCCAACTGATCTTCA
GCATCTTTTACTTTCACCAGCGTTTCTGGGTGAGCAAAAACAGGAAGGCAAAATGCCGCAAAAAAGGGAA
TAAGGGCGACACGGAAATGTTGAATACTCATACTCTTCCTTTTTCAATATTATTGAAGCATTTATCAGGG
TTATTGTCTCATGAGCGGATACATATTTGAATGTATTTAGAAAAATAAACAAATAGGGGTTCCGCGCACA
TTTCCCCGAAAAGTGCCACCTGACGTCGACGGATCGGGAGATCTCCCGATCCCCTATGGTGCACTCTCAG
TACAATCTGCTCTGATGCCGCATAGTTAAGCCAGTATCTGCTCCCTGCTTGTGTGTTGGAGGTCGCTGAG
TAGTGCGCGAGCAAAATTTAAGCTACAACAAGGCAAGGCTTGACCGACAATTGCATGAAGAATCTGCTTA
GGGTTAGGCGTTTTGCGCTGCTTCGCGATGTACGGGCCAGATATACGCGTTGACATTGATTATTGACTAG
TTATTAATAGTAATCAATTACGGGGTCATTAGTTCATAGCCCATATATGGAGTTCCGCGTTACATAACTT
ACGGTAAATGGCCCGCCTGGCTGACCGCCCAACGACCCCCGCCCATTGACGTCAATAATGACGTATGTTC
CCATAGTAACGCCAATAGGGACTTTCCATTGACGTCAATGGGTGGAGTATTTACGGTAAACTGCCCACTT
GGCAGTACATCAAGTGTATCATATGCCAAGTACGCCCCCTATTGACGTCAATGACGGTAAATGGCCCGCC
TGGCATTATGCCCAGTACATGACCTTATGGGACTTTCCTACTTGGCAGTACATCTACGTATTAGTCATCG
CTATTACCATGG
